>Addgene plasmid #51399 | GFP-fly Arp11 | depositor partial sequence | sequence record 78287 | Drosophila Arp11
ATGCCCATTTACGAGAGCGTGATGCAGGAGAAGCCGCCCATTGTCCTCGACATTGGCACCGCCTACACCA
AGCTGGGATTCGCAGCGGAGGCGTATCCGCGCAAGATCATGCCCACGGAGGTGGTGATGACCACGACGGG
GATCCGGAAGCGTCTGTTCGACTACGACACTCCGGAGGAGCTGTACGACCAGCTAGTGGATTTTCTGCAG
ACGATCTTCTTCAAGCATCTACTGGTCAGCCCCAAGGAGCGCAAGTTCGTGCTGGTGGAGAACGTGTTCG
GATCCACTGTGCTGCGTGAAACCTTGGCCCGCGTGCTCTTTGTCCACTTCGACGTCTCCTCCGTGCTGTT
CGTGCCCGTGCATCTCATTGCGCTGTCTACGCTGGCAGTGCCCACTGCCCTTGTGGTGGACGTTGGCTAC
AGCGAGACCAGCGTTATGCCCGTCTTCAGCGGGGTGCAAATCATGGCCGCCTTCAAGGATCAGAGCTACG
GAGGCAGCGCCATCCACGCGGAGATCAAGCGGCAGCTGGTTGAGAGTGGCGTTAAGGAGAGCCTGCTAAC
AGAAAGCGTGCTGGAGGACATCAAGGTGCGAACCTGCTTTGTGACCACCATGGAAAGAGCCAAGGCCCGC
GCCAACGGCGACGAGAATCAGCCGACTCCCGCGCCAGACGTGGACTACATTGTCAGCGACAACGATGCGG
TCATCCAGGTGCCCGGCCTCCTGCGGGAGTCTGCCTACGAGATCATGTTCGAGGCCAGCAACGAGCGGGA
CAGCCTGCCGCATCTCATCCTGCGCTCCATTCTCGACTGCACACTAGACGTGCGACGTGCCCTGGTCGAG
AGTGTGTTCCTCGTGGGCGGCGGCTCAATGGTCCAGGGTCTGCTGGCCCGCCTCCGCCAGGAGCTGCAGC
ATCTGCTCACCGAGGATCCGTTCTACGCCGAACGCTTCCATGGCGAGCTGCAGTTCAAGTTTTTCAATGC
TGTCGGCAAGCAAAACTTTACTGCCTGGCTGGGCGGCGCCTTGTGCGGCGCGACGGATCTCATCCAGACA
CGATCGCTGGTCAAGGAGACGTATCTAAAGAGCGAGCACGTTCCCGACTGGAGCAACCTGTGCGATAATA
GGCCGACAGGCTCGTAG
