>Addgene plasmid #51399 | GFP-fly Arp11 | addgene partial sequence | sequence record 79784 | CMV-F 5'-CGCAAATGGGCGGTAGGCGTG-3'
AGCAGAGCTGGTTTAGTGAACCGTCAGATCCGCTAGCGCTACCGGTCGCCACCATGGTGAGCAAGGGCGA
GGAGCTGTTCACCGGGGTGGTGCCCATCCTGGTCGAGCTGGACGGCGACGTAAACGGCCACAAGTTCAGC
GTGTCCGGCGAGGGCGAGGGCGATGCCACCTACGGCAAGCTGACCCTGAAGTTCATCTGCACCACCGGCA
AGCTGCCCGTGCCCTGGCCCACCCTCGTGACCACCCTGACCTACGGCGTGCAGTGCTTCAGCCGCTACCC
CGACCACATGAAGCAGCACGACTTCTTCAAGTCCGCCATGCCCGAAGGCTACGTCCAGGAGCGCACCATC
TTCTTCAAGGACGACGGCAACTACAAGACCCGCGCCGAGGTGAAGTTCGAGGGCGACACCCTGGTGAACC
GCATCGAGCTGAAGGGCATCGACTTCAAGGAGGACGGCAACATCCTGGGGCACAAGCTGGAGTACAACTA
CAACAGCCACAACGTCTATATCATGGCCGACAAGCAGAAGAACGGCATCAAGGTGAACTTCAAGATCCGC
CACAACATCGAGGACGGCAGCGTGCAGCTCGCCGACCACTACCAGCAGAACACCCCCATCGGCGACGGCC
CCGTGCTGCTGCCCGACAACCACTACCTGAGCACCCAGTCCGCCCTGAGCAAAGACCCCAACGAGAAGCG
CGATCACATGGTCCTGCTGGAGTTCGTGACCGCCGCCGGGATCACTCTCGGCATGGACGAGCTGTACAAG
TCCGGACTCAGATCTCGAGCTCAAGCTTCGAATTCGGCACGAGGTTCGTCCAGCAAAGGAGCAAGCAGCC
AGCAGACAGCAGCCAAGATGCCCATTTACGAGAGCGTGATGCAGGAGAAGCCGCCCATTGTCCTCGACAT
TGGCACCGCCTACACCAAGCTGGGATTCGCAGCGGAGGCGTATCCGCGCAAGATCATGCCCACGGAGGTG
GTG
