>Addgene plasmid #51399 | GFP-fly Arp11 | addgene partial sequence | sequence record 80553 | SV40pA-R 5'-GAAATTTGTGATGCTATTGC-3'
AGCTGCAATAACAAGTTAACAACAACAATTGCATTCATTTTATGTTTCAGGTTCAGGGGGAGGTGTGGGA
GGTTTTTTAAAGCAAGTAAAACCTCTACAAATGTGGTATGGCTGATTATGATCAGTTATCTAGATCCGGT
GGATCCCGGGCCCGCGGTACCGTCGACTGCAGAATTCCCAGCACAGTGGCGATGATATCAGATCTGCCGG
TCTCCCTATAGTGAGTCGTATTAATTTCGATAAGCCAGGTTAACCTGCATTAATGAATCGGCTGCAGTAC
CCGGGAATTTAACCCGCCTAATGAGCGGGCTTTTTTTTGTGATCCAAAGGATCTTCTTGAGATCCTTTTT
TTCTGCGCGTAATCTGCTGCTTGCAAACAAAAAAACCACCGCTACCAGCGGTGGTTTGTTTGCCGGATCA
AGAGCTACCAACTCTTTTTCCGAAGGTAACTGGCTTCAGCAGAGCGCAGATACCAAATACTGTTCTTCTA
GTGTAGCCGTAGTTAGGCCACCACTTCAAGAACTCTGTAGCACCGCCTACATACCTCGCTCTGCTAATCC
TGTTACCAGTGGCTGCTGCCAGTGGCGATAAGTCGTGTCTTACCGGGTTGGACTCAAGACGATAGTTACC
GGATAAGGCGCAGCGGTCGGGCTGAACGGGGGGTTCGTGCACACAGCCCAGCTTGGAGCGAACGACCTAC
ACCGAACTGAGATACCTACAGCGTGAGCTATGAGAAAGCGCCACGCTTCCCGAAGGGAGAAAGGCGGACA
GGTATCCGGTAAGCGGCAGGGTCGGAACAGGAGAGCGCACGAGGGAGCTTCCAGGGGGAAACGCCTGGTA
TCTTTATAGTCCTGTCGGGTTTCGCCACCTCTGACTTGAGCGTCGATTTTTGTGATGCTCGTCAGGGGGG
GCGGAGCCTATGGAAAAACGCCAGCAACGCGGATCACAACAAAAAGCCCGCTCATTAGGC
