>Addgene plasmid #51399 | GFP-fly Arp11 | addgene partial sequence | sequence record 81127 | EGFP-C 5'-CATGGTCCTGCTGGAGTTCGTG-3'
GACGAGCTGTACAAGTCCGGACTCAGATCTCGAGCTCAAGCTTCGAATTCGGCACGAGGTTCGTCCAGCA
AAGGAGCAAGCAGCCAGCAGACAGCAGCCAAGATGCCCATTTACGAGAGCGTGATGCAGGAGAAGCCGCC
CATTGTCCTCGACATTGGCACCGCCTACACCAAGCTGGGATTCGCAGCGGAGGCGTATCCGCGCAAGATC
ATGCCCACGGAGGTGGTGATGACCACGACGGGGATCCGGAAGCGTCTGTTCGACTACGACACTCCGGAGG
AGCTGTACGACCAGCTAGTGGATTTTCTGCAGACGATCTTCTTCAAGCATCTACTGGTCAGCCCCAAGGA
GCGCAAGTTCGTGCTGGTGGAGAACGTGTTCGGATCCACTGTGCTGCGTGAAACCTTGGCCCGCGTGCTC
TTTGTCCACTTCGACGTCTCCTCCGTGCTGTTCGTGCCCGTGCATCTCATTGCGCTGTCTACGCTGGCAG
TGCCCACTGCCCTTGTGGTGGACGTTGGCTACAGCGAGACCAGCGTTATGCCCGTCTTCAGCGGGGTGCA
AATCATGGCCGCCTTCAAGGATCAGAGCTACGGAGGCAGCGCCATCCACGCGGAGATCAAGCGGCAGCTG
GTTGAGAGTGGCGTTAAGGAGAGCCTGCTAACAGAAAGCGTGCTGGAGGACATCAAGGTGCGAACCTGCT
TTGTGACCACCATGGAAAGAGCCAAGGCCCGCGCCAACGGCGACGAGAATCAGCCGACTCCCGCGCCAGA
CGTGGACTACATTGTCAGCGACAACGATGCGGTCATCCAGGTGCCCGGCCTCCTGCGGGAGTCTGCCTAC
GAGATCATGTTCGAGGCCAGCAACGAGCGGGACAGCCTGCCGCATCTCATCCTGCGCTCCATTCTCGACT
GCACACTAGACGTGCGACGTGCCCTGGTCGAGAGTGTGTTCCTCGTGGGCGGCGGCTCAATGGTCCAGGG
TCTGCTGGCCCGCCTCCGCCAGGAGCTGCAGCATCTGCTCACCGAGGATCCGTTCTACGCCGAACGCTTC
CATGGCGAGC
