[The description below was written by a language model from this plasmid's Addgene catalogue record.]
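Description:
GFP-fly Arp11 is a mammalian expression plasmid built on the pEGFP-C1 backbone, carrying the full-length coding sequence of Drosophila melanogaster Arp11 (also known as Actr10; Entrez gene Arp10, CG12235). The insert of about 1.1 kb brings the roughly 4.7 kb backbone to a total of about 5.9 kb. It was placed in the multiple cloning site by restriction cloning, using an EcoRI site at the 5′ end that remains intact and an XhoI site at the 3′ end that was destroyed in the process. The plasmid is maintained at high copy number in E. coli under kanamycin selection. The same resistance cassette, as is standard for this backbone family, confers neomycin resistance in mammalian cells, allowing G418 selection of stable transfectants.

Expression is driven by the CMV promoter, a strong constitutive promoter in most mammalian cell lines. Because pEGFP-C1 positions EGFP upstream of the cloning site, the product is a fusion protein with EGFP at the N terminus of Arp11, so the protein can be followed by fluorescence in live or fixed cells or detected with anti-GFP reagents. Arp11 is an evolutionarily conserved actin-related protein, and the associated study examined its interactions with actin and with Arp1. The construct is therefore suited to expressing the fly orthologue in mammalian cells to examine its localisation and binding behaviour. No feature table was provided with the record, so finer details such as the polyadenylation signal, origins of replication and the linker between EGFP and Arp11 are not stated here.
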