Addgene plasmid #51399: GFP-fly Arp11
Purpose: expression of full-length Drosophila Arp11 in mammalian cells
Depositing lab: Trina Schroer. Depositing organization: Johns Hopkins University and School of Medicine. Publication: Interactions between the evolutionarily conserved, actin-related protein, Arp11, actin, and Arp1. Eckley DM, Schroer TA. Mol Biol Cell. 2003 Jul;14(7):2645-54. Epub 2003 Mar 20. 10.1091/mbc.e03-01-0049 PubMed 12857853.
Backbone
  Vector backbone: pEGFP-C1
  Backbone manufacturer: Clontech
  Backbone size w/o insert (bp): 4700
  Total vector size (bp): 5860
  Vector type: Mammalian Expression
  Selectable markers: Neomycin (select with G418)
Growth in bacteria
  Bacterial resistance: Kanamycin, 50 μg/mL
  Growth temperature: 37°C
  Growth strain: XL10 Gold
  Copy number: High Copy
Gene/Insert
  Gene/Insert name: Arp11 (alt name: Actr10)
  Species: D. melanogaster (fly)
  Insert size (bp): 1136
  Entrez Gene: Arp10 (a.k.a. Dmel_CG12235, ARP11, Arp11, CG12235, Dmel\CG12235)
  Promoter: CMV
  Tag / fusion protein: EGFP (N terminal on backbone)
  Cloning method: Restriction Enzyme; 5′ cloning site EcoRI (not destroyed); 3′ cloning site XhoI (destroyed during cloning)
  Sequencing primers: 5′ None; 3′ None
Terms and licenses: Academic/Nonprofit Terms; Industry Terms: Not Available to Industry
How to cite: GFP-fly Arp11 was a gift from Trina Schroer (Addgene plasmid # 51399 ; http://n2t.net/addgene:51399 ; RRID:Addgene_51399)
